>Addgene plasmid #116798 | pHAGE-TBC1D3B | addgene full sequence | sequence record 241755 | Addgene NGS Result
TGGAAGGGCTAATTCACTCCCAAAGAAGACAAGATATCCTTGATCTGTGGATCTACCACACACAAGGCTA
CTTCCCTGATTAGCAGAACTACACACCAGGGCCAGGGGTCAGATATCCACTGACCTTTGGATGGTGCTAC
AAGCTAGTACCAGTTGAGCCAGATAAGGTAGAAGAGGCCAATAAAGGAGAGAACACCAGCTTGTTACACC
CTGTGAGCCTGCATGGGATGGATGACCCGGAGAGAGAAGTGTTAGAGTGGAGGTTTGACAGCCGCCTAGC
ATTTCATCACGTGGCCCGAGAGCTGCATCCGGAGTACTTCAAGAACTGCTGATATCGAGCTTGCTACAAG
GGACTTTCCGCTGGGGACTTTCCAGGGAGGCGTGGCCTGGGCGGGACTGGGGAGTGGCGAGCCCTCAGAT
CCTGCATATAAGCAGCTGCTTTTTGCCTGTACTGGGTCTCTCTGGTTAGACCAGATCTGAGCCTGGGAGC
TCTCTGGCTAACTAGGGAACCCACTGCTTAAGCCTCAATAAAGCTTGCCTTGAGTGCTTCAAGTAGTGTG
TGCCCGTCTGTTGTGTGACTCTGGTAACTAGAGATCCCTCAGACCCTTTTAGTCAGTGTGGAAAATCTCT
AGCAGTGGCGCCCGAACAGGGACTTGAAAGCGAAAGGGAAACCAGAGGAGCTCTCTCGACGCAGGACTCG
GCTTGCTGAAGCGCGCACGGCAAGAGGCGAGGGGCGGCGACTGGTGAGTACGCCAAAAATTTTGACTAGC
GGAGGCTAGAAGGAGAGAGATGGGTGCGAGAGCGTCAGTATTAAGCGGGGGAGAATTAGATCGCGATGGG
AAAAAATTCGGTTAAGGCCAGGGGGAAAGAAAAAATATAAATTAAAACATATAGTATGGGCAAGCAGGGA
GCTAGAACGATTCGCAGTTAATCCTGGCCTGTTAGAAACATCAGAAGGCTGTAGACAAATACTGGGACAG
CTACAACCATCCCTTCAGACAGGATCAGAAGAACTTAGATCATTATATAATACAGTAGCAACCCTCTATT
GTGTGCATCAAAGGATAGAGATAAAAGACACCAAGGAAGCTTTAGACAAGATAGAGGAAGAGCAAAACAA
AAGTAAGACCACCGCACAGCAAGCGGCCGGCCGCTGATCTTCAGACCTGGAGGAGGAGATATGAGGGACA
ATTGGAGAAGTGAATTATATAAATATAAAGTAGTAAAAATTGAACCATTAGGAGTAGCACCCACCAAGGC
AAAGAGAAGAGTGGTGCAGAGAGAAAAAAGAGCAGTGGGAATAGGAGCTTTGTTCCTTGGGTTCTTGGGA
GCAGCAGGAAGCACTATGGGCGCAGCGTCAATGACGCTGACGGTACAGGCCAGACAATTATTGTCTGGTA
TAGTGCAGCAGCAGAACAATTTGCTGAGGGCTATTGAGGCGCAACAGCATCTGTTGCAACTCACAGTCTG
GGGCATCAAGCAGCTCCAGGCAAGAATCCTGGCTGTGGAAAGATACCTAAAGGATCAACAGCTCCTGGGG
ATTTGGGGTTGCTCTGGAAAACTCATTTGCACCACTGCTGTGCCTTGGAATGCTAGTTGGAGTAATAAAT
CTCTGGAACAGATTTGGAATCACACGACCTGGATGGAGTGGGACAGAGAAATTAACAATTACACAAGCTT
AATACACTCCTTAATTGAAGAATCGCAAAACCAGCAAGAAAAGAATGAACAAGAATTATTGGAATTAGAT
AAATGGGCAAGTTTGTGGAATTGGTTTAACATAACAAATTGGCTGTGGTATATAAAATTATTCATAATGA
TAGTAGGAGGCTTGGTAGGTTTAAGAATAGTTTTTGCTGTACTTTCTATAGTGAATAGAGTTAGGCAGGG
ATATTCACCATTATCGTTTCAGACCCACCTCCCAACCCCGAGGGGACCCGACAGGCCCGAAGGAATAGAA
GAAGAAGGTGGAGAGAGAGACAGAGACAGATCCATTCGATTAGTGAACGGATCTCGACGGTATCGCCGAA
TTCACAAATGGCAGTATTCATCCACAATTTTAAAAGAAAAGGGGGGATTGGGGGGTACAGTGCAGGGGAA
AGAATAGTAGACATAATAGCAACAGACATACAAACTAAAGAATTACAAAAACAAATTACAAAAATTCAAA
ATTTTCGGGTTTATTACAGGGACAGCAGAGATCCAGTTTGGACTAGTCGTGAGGCTCCGGTGCCCGTCAG
TGGGCAGAGCGCACATCGCCCACAGTCCCCGAGAAGTTGGGGGGAGGGGTCGGCAATTGAACCGGTGCCT
AGAGAAGGTGGCGCGGGGTAAACTGGGAAAGTGATGTCGTGTACTGGCTCCGCCTTTTTCCCGAGGGTGG
GGGAGAACCGTATATAAGTGCAGTAGTCGCCGTGAACGTTCTTTTTCGCAACGGGTTTGCCGCCAGAACA
CAGGTAAGTGCCGTGTGTGGTTCCCGCGGGCCTGGCCTCTTTACGGGTTATGGCCCTTGCGTGCCTTGAA
TTACTTCCACCTGGCTGCAGTACGTGATTCTTGATCCCGAGCTTCGGGTTGGAAGTGGGTGGGAGAGTTC
GAGGCCTTGCGCTTAAGGAGCCCCTTCGCCTCGTGCTTGAGTTGAGGCCTGGCCTGGGCGCTGGGGCCGC
CGCGTGCGAATCTGGTGGCACCTTCGCGCCTGTCTCGCTGCTTTCGATAAGTCTCTAGCCATTTAAAATT
TTTGATGACCTGCTGCGACGCTTTTTTTCTGGCAAGATAGTCTTGTAAATGCGGGCCAAGATCTGCACAC
TGGTATTTCGGTTTTTGGGGCCGCGGGCGGCGACGGGGCCCGTGCGTCCCAGCGCACATGTTCGGCGAGG
CGGGGCCTGCGAGCGCGGCCACCGAGAATCGGACGGGGGTAGTCTCAAGCTGGCCGGCCTGCTCTGGTGC
CTGGCCTCGCGCCGCCGTGTATCGCCCCGCCCTGGGCGGCAAGGCTGGCCCGGTCGGCACCAGTTGCGTG
AGCGGAAAGATGGCCGCTTCCCGGCCCTGCTGCAGGGAGCTCAAAATGGAGGACGCGGCGCTCGGGAGAG
CGGGCGGGTGAGTCACCCACACAAAGGAAAAGGGCCTTTCCGTCCTCAGCCGTCGCTTCATGTGACTCCA
CGGAGTACCGGGCGCCGTCCAGGCACCTCGATTAGTTCTCGAGCTTTTGGAGTACGTCGTCTTTAGGTTG
GGGGGAGGGGTTTTATGCGATGGAGTTTCCCCACACTGAGTGGGTGGAGACTGAAGTTAGGCCAGCTTGG
CACTTGATGTAATTCTCCTTGGAATTTGCCCTTTTTGAGTTTGGATCTTGGTTCATTCTCAAGCCTCAGA
CAGTGGTTCAAAGTTTTTTTCTTCCATTTCAGGTGTCGTGAAGCGGCCCTGCAGATATCAACAAGTTTGT
ACAAAAAAGCAGAAGGGCCGTCAAGGCCCACCATGGACGTGGTAGAGGTCGCGGGTAGTTGGTGGGCACA
AGAGCGAGAGGACATCATTATGAAATACGAAAAGGGACACCGAGCTGGGCTGCCAGAGGACAAGGGGCCT
AAGCCTTTTCGAAGCTACAACAACAACGTCGATCATTTGGGGATTGTACATGAGACGGAGCTGCCTCCTC
TGACTGCGCGGGAGGCGAAGCAAATTCGGCGGGAGATCAGCCGAAAGAGCAAGTGGGTGGATATGCTGGG
AGACTGGGAGAAATACAAAAGCAGCAGAAAGCTCATAGATCGAGCGTACAAGGGAATGCCCATGAACATC
CGGGGCCCGATGTGGTCAGTCCTCCTGAACATTGAGGAAATGAAGTTGAAAAACCCCGGAAGATACCAGA
TCATGAAGGAGAAGGGCAAGAGGTCATCTGAGCACATCCAGCGCATCGACCGGGACATAAGCGGGACATT
AAGGAAGCATATGTTCTTCAGGGATCGATACGGAACCAAGCAGCGGGAACTACTCCACATCCTCCTGGCA
TATGAGGAGTATAACCCGGAGGTGGGCTACTGCAGGGACCTGAGCCACATCGCCGCCTTGTTCCTCCTCT
ATTTTCCTGAGGAGGATGCATTCTGGGCACTGGTGCAGCTGCTGGCCAGTGAGAGGCACTCCCTGCAGGG
ATTTCACAGCCCAAATGGCGGGACCGTCCAGGGGCTCCAAGACCAACAGGAGCATGTGGTAGCCACGTCA
CAATCCAAGACCATGGGGCATCAGGACAAGAAAGATCTATGTGGGCAGTGTTCCCCGTTAGGCTGCCTCA
TCCGGATATTGATTGACGGGATCTCTCTCGGGCTCACCCTGCGCCTGTGGGACGTGTATCTGGTAGAAGG
CGAACAGGCGTTGATGCCGATAACAAGAATCGCCTTTAAGGTTCAGCAGAAGCGCCTCACGAAGACGTCC
AGGTGTGGCCCGTGGGCACGTTTTTGCAACCGGTTCGTTGATACCTGGGCCAGGGATGAGGACACTGTGC
TCAAGCATCTTAGGGCCTCTATGAAGAAACTAACAAGAAAGCAGGGGGACCTGCCACCCCCAGCCAAACC
CGAGCAAGGGTCGTCGGCATCCAGGCCTGTGCCGGCTTCACGTGGCGGGAAGACCCTCTGCAAGGGGGAC
AGGCAGGCCCCTCCAGGCCCACCAGCCCGGTTCCCGCGGCCCATTTGGTCAGCTTCCCCGCCACGGGCAC
CTCGTTCTTCCACACCCTGTCCTGGTGGGGCTGTCCGGGAAGACACCTACCCTGTGGGCACTCAGGGTGT
GCCCAGCCCGGCCCTGGCTCAGGGAGGACCTCAGGGTTCCTGGAGATTCCTGCAGTGGAACTCCATGCCC
CGCCTCCCAACGGACCTGGACGTAGAGGGCCCTTGGTTCCGCCATTATGATTTCAGACAGAGCTGCTGGG
TCCGTGCCATATCCCAGGAGGACCAGCTGGCCCCCTGCTGGCAGGCTGAACACCCTGCGGAGCGGGTGAG
ATCGGCTTTCGCTGCACCCAGCACTGATTCCGACCAGGGCACCCCCTTCAGAGCTAGGGACGAACAGCAG
TATGCTCCCACCTCAGGGCCTTGCCTCTGCGGCCTCCACTTGGAAAGTTCTCAGTTCCCTCCAGGCTTCT
AGGGCCTCATGGGCCCAGCTTTCTTGTACAAAGTGGTTGATATCCAGCACAGTGGCGGCCGCTCGAGTCT
AGAGGGCCCGCGGTTCGAAGGTAAGCCTATCCCTAACCCTCTCCTCGGTCTCGATTCTACGCGTACCGGT
TAGTAATGAGATCCCTCCCCCCCCCCTAACGTTACTGGCCGAAGCCGCTTGGAATAAGGCCGGTGTGCGT
TTGTCTATATGTTATTTTCCACCATATTGCCGTCTTTTGGCAATGTGAGGGCCCGGAAACCTGGCCCTGT
CTTCTTGACGAGCATTCCTAGGGGTCTTTCCCCTCTCGCCAAAGGAATGCAAGGTCTGTTGAATGTCGTG
AAGGAAGCAGTTCCTCTGGAAGCTTCTTGAAGACAAACAACGTCTGTAGCGACCCTTTGCAGGCAGCGGA
ACCCCCCACCTGGCGACAGGTGCCTCTGCGGCCAAAAGCCACGTGTATAAGATACACCTGCAAAGGCGGC
ACAACCCCAGTGCCACGTTGTGAGTTGGATAGTTGTGGAAAGAGTCAAATGGCTCTCCTCAAGCGTATTC
AACAAGGGGCTGAAGGATGCCCAGAAGGTACCCCATTGTATGGGATCTGATCTGGGGCCTCGGTGCACAT
GCTTTACATGTGTTTAGTCGAGGTTAAAAAAACGTCTAGGCCCCCCGAACCACGGGGACGTGGTTTTCCT
TTGAAAAACACGATGATAATATGGCCACACATATGGTGAGCAAGGGCGAGGAGCTGTTCACCGGGGTGGT
GCCCATCCTGGTCGAGCTGGACGGCGACGTAAACGGCCACAAGTTCAGCGTGTCCGGCGAGGGCGAGGGC
GATGCCACCTACGGCAAGCTGACCCTGAAGTTCATCTGCACCACCGGCAAGCTGCCCGTGCCCTGGCCCA
CCCTCGTGACCACCCTGACCTACGGCGTGCAGTGCTTCAGCCGCTACCCCGACCACATGAAGCAGCACGA
CTTCTTCAAGTCCGCCATGCCCGAAGGCTACGTCCAGGAGCGCACCATCTTCTTCAAGGACGACGGCAAC
TACAAGACCCGCGCCGAGGTGAAGTTCGAGGGCGACACCCTGGTGAACCGCATCGAGCTGAAGGGCATCG
ACTTCAAGGAGGACGGCAACATCCTGGGGCACAAGCTGGAGTACAACTACAACAGCCACAACGTCTATAT
CATGGCCGACAAGCAGAAGAACGGCATCAAGGTGAACTTCAAGATCCGCCACAACATCGAGGACGGCAGC
GTGCAGCTCGCCGACCACTACCAGCAGAACACCCCCATCGGCGACGGCCCCGTGCTGCTGCCCGACAACC
ACTACCTGAGCACCCAGTCCGCCCTGAGCAAAGACCCCAACGAGAAGCGCGATCACATGGTCCTGCTGGA
GTTCGTGACCGCCGCCGGGATCACTCTCGGCATGGACGAGCTGTACAAGTAAATCGATAGATCCTAATCA
ACCTCTGGATTACAAAATTTGTGAAAGATTGACTGGTATTCTTAACTATGTTGCTCCTTTTACGCTATGT
GGATACGCTGCTTTAATGCCTTTGTATCATGCTATTGCTTCCCGTATGGCTTTCATTTTCTCCTCCTTGT
ATAAATCCTGGTTGCTGTCTCTTTATGAGGAGTTGTGGCCCGTTGTCAGGCAACGTGGCGTGGTGTGCAC
TGTGTTTGCTGACGCAACCCCCACTGGTTGGGGCATTGCCACCACCTGTCAGCTCCTTTCCGGGACTTTC
GCTTTCCCCCTCCCTATTGCCACGGCGGAACTCATCGCCGCCTGCCTTGCCCGCTGCTGGACAGGGGCTC
GGCTGTTGGGCACTGACAATTCCGTGGTGTTGTCGGGGAAATCATCGTCCTTTCCTTGGCTGCTCGCCTG
TGTTGCCACCTGGATTCTGCGCGGGACGTCCTTCTGCTACGTCCCTTCGGCCCTCAATCCAGCGGACCTT
CCTTCCCGCGGCCTGCTGCCGGCTCTGCGGCCTCTTCCGCGTCTTCGCCTTCGCCCTCAGACGAGTCGGA
TCTCCCTTTGGGCCGCCTCCCCGCCTGAGATCCTTTAAGACCAATGACTTACAAGGCAGCTGTAGATCTT
AGCCACTTTTTAAAAGAAAAGGGGGGACTGGAAGGGCTAATTCACTCCCAACGAAGACAAGATCTGCTTT
TTGCTTGTACTGGGTCTCTCTGGTTAGACCAGATCTGAGCCTGGGAGCTCTCTGGCTAACTAGGGAACCC
ACTGCTTAAGCCTCAATAAAGCTTGCCTTGAGTGCTTCAAGTAGTGTGTGCCCGTCTGTTGTGTGACTCT
GGTAACTAGAGATCCCTCAGACCCTTTTAGTCAGTGTGGAAAATCTCTAGCAGTAGTAGTTCATGTCATC
TTATTATTCAGTATTTATAACTTGCAAAGAAATGAATATCAGAGAGTGAGAGGCCCGGGTTAATTAAGGA
AAGGGCTAGATCATTCTTGAAGACGAAAGGGCCTCGTGATACGCCTATTTTTATAGGTTAATGTCATGAT
AATAATGGTTTCTTAGACGTCAGGTGGCACTTTTCGGGGAAATGTGCGCGGAACCCCTATTTGTTTATTT
TTCTAAATACATTCAAATATGTATCCGCTCATGAGACAATAACCCTGATAAATGCTTCAATAATATTGAA
AAAGGAAGAGTATGAGTATTCAACATTTCCGTGTCGCCCTTATTCCCTTTTTTGCGGCATTTTGCCTTCC
TGTTTTTGCTCACCCAGAAACGCTGGTGAAAGTAAAAGATGCTGAAGATCAGTTGGGTGCACGAGTGGGT
TACATCGAACTGGATCTCAACAGCGGTAAGATCCTTGAGAGTTTTCGCCCCGAAGAACGTTTTCCAATGA
TGAGCACTTTTAAAGTTCTGCTATGTGGCGCGGTATTATCCCGTGTTGACGCCGGGCAAGAGCAACTCGG
TCGCCGCATACACTATTCTCAGAATGACTTGGTTGAGTACTCACCAGTCACAGAAAAGCATCTTACGGAT
GGCATGACAGTAAGAGAATTATGCAGTGCTGCCATAACCATGAGTGATAACACTGCGGCCAACTTACTTC
TGACAACGATCGGAGGACCGAAGGAGCTAACCGCTTTTTTGCACAACATGGGGGATCATGTAACTCGCCT
TGATCGTTGGGAACCGGAGCTGAATGAAGCCATACCAAACGACGAGCGTGACACCACGATGCCTGTAGCA
ATGGCAACAACGTTGCGCAAACTATTAACTGGCGAACTACTTACTCTAGCTTCCCGGCAACAATTAATAG
ACTGGATGGAGGCGGATAAAGTTGCAGGACCACTTCTGCGCTCGGCCCTTCCGGCTGGCTGGTTTATTGC
TGATAAATCTGGAGCCGGTGAGCGTGGGTCTCGCGGTATCATTGCAGCACTGGGGCCAGATGGTAAGCCC
TCCCGTATCGTAGTTATCTACACGACGGGGAGTCAGGCAACTATGGATGAACGAAATAGACAGATCGCTG
AGATAGGTGCCTCACTGATTAAGCATTGGTAACTGTCAGACCAAGTTTACTCATATATACTTTAGATTGA
TTTAAAACTTCATTTTTAATTTAAAAGGATCTAGGTGAAGATCCTTTTTGATAATCTCATGACCAAAATC
CCTTAACGTGAGTTTTCGTTCCACTGAGCGTCAGACCCCGTAGAAAAGATCAAAGGATCTTCTTGAGATC
CTTTTTTTCTGCGCGTAATCTGCTGCTTGCAAACAAAAAAACCACCGCTACCAGCGGTGGTTTGTTTGCC
GGATCAAGAGCTACCAACTCTTTTTCCGAAGGTAACTGGCTTCAGCAGAGCGCAGATACCAAATACTGTT
CTTCTAGTGTAGCCGTAGTTAGGCCACCACTTCAAGAACTCTGTAGCACCGCCTACATACCTCGCTCTGC
TAATCCTGTTACCAGTGGCTGCTGCCAGTGGCGATAAGTCGTGTCTTACCGGGTTGGACTCAAGACGATA
GTTACCGGATAAGGCGCAGCGGTCGGGCTGAACGGGGGGTTCGTGCACACAGCCCAGCTTGGAGCGAACG
ACCTACACCGAACTGAGATACCTACAGCGTGAGCTATGAGAAAGCGCCACGCTTCCCGAAGGGAGAAAGG
CGGACAGGTATCCGGTAAGCGGCAGGGTCGGAACAGGAGAGCGCACGAGGGAGCTTCCAGGGGGAAACGC
CTGGTATCTTTATAGTCCTGTCGGGTTTCGCCACCTCTGACTTGAGCGTCGATTTTTGTGATGCTCGTCA
GGGGGGCGGAGCCTATGGAAAAACGCCAGCAACGCGGCCTTTTTACGGTTCCTGGCCTTTTGCTGGCCTT
TTGCTCACATGTTCTTTCCTGCGTTATCCCCTGATTCTGTGGATAACCGTATTACCGCCTTTGAGTGAGC
TGATACCGCTCGCCGCAGCCGAACGACCGAGCGCAGCGAGTCAGTGAGCGAGGAAGCGGAAGAGCGCCCA
ATACGCAAACCGCCTCTCCCCGCGCGTTGGCCGATTCATTAATGCAGCAAGCTCATGGCTGACTAATTTT
TTTTATTTATGCAGAGGCCGAGGCCGCCTCGGCCTCTGAGCTATTCCAGAAGTAGTGAGGAGGCTTTTTT
GGAGGCCTAGGCTTTTGCAAAAAGCTCCCCGTGGCACGACAGGTTTCCCGACTGGAAAGCGGGCAGTGAG
CGCAACGCAATTAATGTGAGTTAGCTCACTCATTAGGCACCCCAGGCTTTACACTTTATGCTTCCGGCTC
GTATGTTGTGTGGAATTGTGAGCGGATAACAATTTCACACAGGAAACAGCTATGACATGATTACGAATTT
CACAAATAAAGCATTTTTTTCACTGCATTCTAGTTGTGGTTTGTCCAAACTCATCAATGTATCTTATCAT
GTCTGGATCAACTGGATAACTCAAGCTAACCAAAATCATCCCAAACTTCCCACCCCATACCCTATTACCA
CTGCCAATTACCTGTGGTTTCATTTACTCTAAACCTGTGATTCCTCTGAATTATTTTCATTTTAAAGAAA
TTGTATTTGTTAAATATGTACTACAAACTTAGTAGT
Features (pLannotate 1.2.2; 27 found; start..end, strand, type, name):
    377..634     +  LTR            5' LTR (truncated): truncated 5' long terminal repeat (LTR) from HIV-1
    681..806     +  misc_feature   HIV-1 Ψ: packaging signal of human immunodeficiency virus type 1
    790..1128    +  CDS            HIV-1 gag (fragment): gag protein from human immunodeficiency virus 1; gag
   1303..1536    +  misc_feature   RRE: The Rev response element (RRE) of HIV-1 allows for Rev-dependent mRNA export from the nucleus to the cytoplasm.
   1913..2013    +  CDS            Rev (fragment): human immunodeficiency virus 1 (HIV-1) Rev protein; rev; enhances nuclear export of unspliced and incompletely spliced viral mRNAs
   2058..2175    +  misc_feature   cPPT/CTS: central polypurine tract and central termination sequence of HIV-1
   2223..3401    +  promoter       EF-1α promoter: strong constitutive promoter for human elongation factor EF-1α
   3422..3442    +  protein_bind   attB1: mutant version of attB; core recombination site for the Gateway® BP reaction BP Clonase™
   3463..5109    +  CDS            TBC1D3G: TBC3G_HUMAN - Experimental evidence at protein level: Swiss-Prot protein existence level 1. Acts as a GTPase activating protein for RAB5. Does not act on RAB4 or RAB11 (By similarity). From Homo sapiens (Human).
   5126..5146    -  protein_bind   attB2: mutant version of attB; core recombination site for the Gateway® BP reaction BP Clonase™
   5200..5241    +  CDS            V5 tag: epitope tag from simian virus 5
   5367..5829    +  misc_feature   IRES: internal ribosome entry site (IRES) of the encephalomyocarditis virus (EMCV)
   5843..6562    +  CDS            EGFP: the original enhanced GFP (Yang et al., 1996) mammalian codon-optimized
   6576..7164    +  misc_feature   WPRE: woodchuck hepatitis virus posttranscriptional regulatory element
   7172..7237    +  CDS            nef (fragment): NEF_HV1Z2 - Experimental evidence at protein level: Swiss-Prot protein existence level 1. Extracellular Nef protein targets CD4(+) T-lymphocytes for apoptosis by interacting with CXCR4 surface receptors. From Human immunodeficiency virus type 1 group M subtype D (isolate Z2/CDC-Z34) (HIV-1).
   7239..7472    +  LTR            3' LTR (ΔU3): self-inactivating 3' long terminal repeat (LTR) from HIV-1
   7677..7781    +  promoter       AmpR promoter: bla
   7782..8642    +  CDS            AmpR: β-lactamase; bla; confers resistance to ampicillin, carbenicillin, and related antibiotics
   8813..9401    +  rep_origin     ori: high-copy-number ColE1/pMB1/pBR322/pUC origin of replication
   9584..9638    +  CDS            lacI (fragment): lac repressor; lacI; The lac repressor binds to the lac operator to inhibit transcription in E. coli. This inhibition can be relieved by adding lactose or isopropyl-β-D-thiogalactopyranoside (IPTG).
   9644..9737    +  rep_origin     SV40 ori (fragment): SV40 origin of replication
   9762..9799    +  CDS            lacI (fragment): lac repressor; lacI; The lac repressor binds to the lac operator to inhibit transcription in E. coli. This inhibition can be relieved by adding lactose or isopropyl-β-D-thiogalactopyranoside (IPTG).
   9812..9833    +  protein_bind   CAP binding site: CAP binding activates transcription in the presence of cAMP. E. coli catabolite activator protein
   9848..9878    +  promoter       lac promoter: promoter for the E. coli lac operon
   9886..9902    +  protein_bind   lac operator: The lac repressor binds to the lac operator to inhibit transcription in E. coli. This inhibition can be relieved by adding lactose or isopropyl-β-D-thiogalactopyranoside (IPTG). lac repressor encoded by lacI
   9936..10019   +  polyA_signal   SV40 poly(A) signal (fragment): SV40 polyadenylation signal
  10186..329     +  CDS            nef (fragment) (across the origin): NEF_HV1BR - Experimental evidence at protein level: Swiss-Prot protein existence level 1. Extracellular Nef protein targets CD4(+) T-lymphocytes for apoptosis by interacting with CXCR4 surface receptors (PubMed:14990729). From Human immunodeficiency virus type 1 group M subtype B (isolate BRU/LAI) (HIV-1).
