[The description below was written by a language model from this plasmid's Addgene catalogue record and pLannotate feature annotations shown in this document.]
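Description:
pHAGE-TBC1D3B is a lentiviral expression plasmid built on the pHAGE backbone that carries the wild-type human TBC1D3B open reading frame, introduced by Gateway cloning. It is propagated in E. coli through a high-copy ColE1/pUC-type origin and selected with ampicillin via the β-lactamase gene. The HIV-1-derived transfer cassette contains a truncated 5' LTR, the Ψ packaging signal with an adjoining gag fragment, the Rev response element for Rev-dependent nuclear export of the genomic RNA, the cPPT/CTS element, and a ΔU3 self-inactivating 3' LTR, which leaves the integrated provirus without viral promoter activity. Small fragments of rev, nef, lacI, lac regulatory elements and SV40 sequences are backbone remnants.

Within the transfer cassette, the human EF-1α promoter drives constitutive transcription of the insert, which is flanked by attB1 and attB2 sites left by Gateway recombination. The automated annotation labels the roughly 1.6 kb coding sequence as TBC1D3G, presumably because it matched a closely related member of the TBC1D3 family; the catalogue entry identifies it as TBC1D3B. The matched protein is described as a GTPase-activating protein for RAB5. A V5 epitope tag lies downstream of attB2, though the record does not state whether the insert lacks a stop codon and is read through in frame to the tag. An EMCV IRES followed by EGFP allows the fluorescent reporter to be translated from the same transcript, marking transduced cells, and a WPRE enhances transcript expression. No mammalian drug-selection marker is annotated. The stated purpose is lentiviral expression of TBC1D3B, and the associated publication concerns systematic functional annotation of somatic mutations in cancer, for which this plasmid provides a wild-type open reading frame.
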