Addgene plasmid #116798: pHAGE-TBC1D3B
Purpose: Lentiviral expression of TBC1D3B
Depositing lab: Gordon Mills & Kenneth Scott. Depositing organization: Baylor College of Medicine. Publication: Systematic Functional Annotation of Somatic Mutations in Cancer. Ng PK, Li J, Jeong KJ, Shao S, Chen H, Tsang YH, Sengupta S, Wang Z, Bhavana VH, Tran R, Soewito S, Minussi DC, Moreno D, Kong K, Dogruluk T, Lu H, Gao J, Tokheim C, Zhou DC, Johnson AM, Zeng J, Ip CKM, Ju Z, Wester M, Yu S, Li Y, Vellano CP, Schultz N, Karchin R, Ding L, Lu Y, Cheung LWT, Chen K, Shaw KR, Meric-Bernstam F, Scott KL, Yi S, Sahni N, Liang H, Mills GB. Cancer Cell. 2018 Mar 12;33(3):450-462.e10. doi: 10.1016/j.ccell.2018.01.021. PubMed 29533785.
Backbone
  Vector backbone: pHAGE
  Vector type: Lentiviral
Growth in bacteria
  Bacterial resistance: Ampicillin, 100 μg/mL
  Growth temperature: 37°C
  Growth strain: Stbl3
  Copy number: High Copy
Gene/Insert
  Gene/Insert name: TBC1D3B
  Species: H. sapiens (human)
  Mutation: WT
  Entrez Gene: TBC1D3B (a.k.a. PRC17, TBC1D3I, FLJ78399)
  Cloning method: Gateway Cloning
Terms and licenses: Academic/Nonprofit Terms; Industry Terms: Not Available to Industry
How to cite: pHAGE-TBC1D3B was a gift from Gordon Mills & Kenneth Scott (Addgene plasmid # 116798 ; http://n2t.net/addgene:116798 ; RRID:Addgene_116798)
