>Addgene plasmid #116798 | pHAGE-TBC1D3B | depositor partial sequence | sequence record 219674 | insert
ATGGACGTGGTAGAGGTCGCGGGTAGTTGGTGGGCACAAGAGCGAGAGGACATCATTATGAAATACGAAA
AGGGACACCGAGCTGGGCTGCCAGAGGACAAGGGGCCTAAGCCTTTTCGAAGCTACAACAACAACGTCGA
TCATTTGGGGATTGTACATGAGACGGAGCTGCCTCCTCTGACTGCGCGGGAGGCGAAGCAAATTCGGCGG
GAGATCAGCCGAAAGAGCAAGTGGGTGGATATGCTGGGAGACTGGGAGAAATACAAAAGCAGCAGAAAGC
TCATAGATCGAGCGTACAAGGGAATGCCCATGAACATCCGGGGCCCGATGTGGTCAGTCCTCCTGAACAT
TGAGGAAATGAAGTTGAAAAACCCCGGAAGATACCAGATCATGAAGGAGAAGGGCAAGAGGTCATCTGAG
CACATCCAGCGCATCGACCGGGACATAAGCGGGACATTAAGGAAGCATATGTTCTTCAGGGATCGATACG
GAACCAAGCAGCGGGAACTACTCCACATCCTCCTGGCATATGAGGAGTATAACCCGGAGGTGGGCTACTG
CAGGGACCTGAGCCACATCGCCGCCTTGTTCCTCCTCTATTTTCCTGAGGAGGATGCATTCTGGGCACTG
GTGCAGCTGCTGGCCAGTGAGAGGCACTCCCTGCAGGGATTTCACAGCCCAAATGGCGGGACCGTCCAGG
GGCTCCAAGACCAACAGGAGCATGTGGTAGCCACGTCACAATCCAAGACCATGGGGCATCAGGACAAGAA
AGATCTATGTGGGCAGTGTTCCCCGTTAGGCTGCCTCATCCGGATATTGATTGACGGGATCTCTCTCGGG
CTCACCCTGCGCCTGTGGGACGTGTATCTGGTAGAAGGCGAACAGGCGTTGATGCCGATAACAAGAATCG
CCTTTAAGGTTCAGCAGAAGCGCCTCACGAAGACGTCCAGGTGTGGCCCGTGGGCACGTTTTTGCAACCG
GTTCGTTGATACCTGGGCCAGGGATGAGGACACTGTGCTCAAGCATCTTAGGGCCTCTATGAAGAAACTA
ACAAGAAAGCAGGGGGACCTGCCACCCCCAGCCAAACCCGAGCAAGGGTCGTCGGCATCCAGGCCTGTGC
CGGCTTCACGTGGCGGGAAGACCCTCTGCAAGGGGGACAGGCAGGCCCCTCCAGGCCCACCAGCCCGGTT
CCCGCGGCCCATTTGGTCAGCTTCCCCGCCACGGGCACCTCGTTCTTCCACACCCTGTCCTGGTGGGGCT
GTCCGGGAAGACACCTACCCTGTGGGCACTCAGGGTGTGCCCAGCCCGGCCCTGGCTCAGGGAGGACCTC
AGGGTTCCTGGAGATTCCTGCAGTGGAACTCCATGCCCCGCCTCCCAACGGACCTGGACGTAGAGGGCCC
TTGGTTCCGCCATTATGATTTCAGACAGAGCTGCTGGGTCCGTGCCATATCCCAGGAGGACCAGCTGGCC
CCCTGCTGGCAGGCTGAACACCCTGCGGAGCGGGTGAGATCGGCTTTCGCTGCACCCAGCACTGATTCCG
ACCAGGGCACCCCCTTCAGAGCTAGGGACGAACAGCAGTATGCTCCCACCTCAGGGCCTTGCCTCTGCGG
CCTCCACTTGGAAAGTTCTCAGTTCCCTCCAGGCTTCTAG
